Addgene plasmid #83147: Hs.KRAS4b A146V
Purpose: Gateway ORF Entry clone of human KRAS4B [NM_004985.4 ] with stop codon (for native or N-terminal fusions), A146V mutation
Depositing lab: Dominic Esposito. Depositing organization: National Cancer Institute (NCI).
Backbone
  Vector backbone: pDonor-255
  Backbone size w/o insert (bp): 2693
  Vector type: Gateway Entry Clone
Growth in bacteria
  Bacterial resistance: Spectinomycin, 50 μg/mL
  Growth temperature: 37°C
  Growth strain: DH10B
  Copy number: High Copy
Gene/Insert
  Gene/Insert name: KRAS
  Species: H. sapiens (human)
  Insert size (bp): 567
  Mutation: A146V
  GenBank ID: NM_004985.4
  Entrez Gene: KRAS (a.k.a. 'C-K-RAS, C-K-RAS, CFC2, K-RAS2A, K-RAS2B, K-RAS4A, K-RAS4B, K-Ras, K-Ras 2, KI-RAS, KRAS1, KRAS2, NS, NS3, OES, RALD, RASK2, c-Ki-ras, c-Ki-ras2)
  Cloning method: Gateway Cloning
  Sequencing primers: 5′ M13F 23-mer (5'-CCCAGTCACGACGTTGTAAAACG); 3′ attLR 23-mer (5'-TAACATCAGAGATTTTGAGACAC)
Terms and licenses: Academic/Nonprofit Terms; Industry Terms: Not Available to Industry
How to cite: Hs.KRAS4b A146V was a gift from Dominic Esposito (Addgene plasmid # 83147 ; http://n2t.net/addgene:83147 ; RRID:Addgene_83147)
