[The description below was written by a language model from this plasmid's Addgene catalogue record and pLannotate feature annotations shown in this document.]
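Description:
Hs.KRAS4b A146V is a Gateway entry clone built on the pDonor-255 backbone, carrying the human KRAS4B open reading frame with an A146V substitution. The full plasmid is 3,260 nt, consistent with a 2,693 bp backbone plus a 567 bp insert. It is propagated in E. coli from a high-copy ColE1/pUC-type origin and selected with spectinomycin through an aadA (SmR) aminoglycoside adenylyltransferase gene. That gene is preceded by remnants of a class 1 integron Pc promoter and a short gentamicin acetyltransferase fragment. Small lacZα and lacI fragments are also annotated and appear to be non-functional backbone remnants. The rrnB T1 and T2 terminators lie upstream of the recombination cassette, where such elements usually insulate the insert from read-through transcription.

The K-Ras coding sequence sits between two attL recombination sites, which the automated annotation labels as attL3 and a partial attL2. These sites allow LR Clonase-mediated transfer of the ORF into attR-containing destination vectors. The entry clone has no annotated promoter driving the insert, so expression depends on the promoter, tags and host range supplied by the chosen destination vector. The ORF retains its stop codon, so it suits native, untagged expression or N-terminal fusions but not C-terminal tagging. For KRAS4b this keeps the native C-terminus intact, which normally undergoes lipid processing for membrane targeting. The record does not state a specific application, but the clone serves as a source for building expression constructs of this KRAS mutant, for example for comparison with wild-type or other mutant alleles.
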