Features (pLannotate 1.2.2; 11 found; start..end, strand, type, name):
     18..54      -  CDS            lacZα (fragment): LacZα fragment of β-galactosidase; lacZ fragment
     85..180     +  protein_bind   attL3: mutant version of attL; recombination site for the Gateway® LR reaction LR Clonase™
    186..752     +  CDS            K-Ras (sequence partly withheld): human small GTPase proto-oncoprotein
    757..850     -  protein_bind   attL2 (fragment): mutant version of attL; recombination site for the Gateway® LR reaction LR Clonase™
    965..988     +  promoter       Pc promoter (fragment): intI1 (promoter lies within the coding sequence); class 1 integron promoter
   1164..1220    +  CDS            GmR (fragment): gentamycin acetyltransferase; aacC1; confers resistance to gentamycin
   1227..2018    +  CDS            SmR: aminoglycoside adenylyltransferase (Murphy, 1985); aadA; confers resistance to spectinomycin and streptomycin
   2111..2699    +  rep_origin     ori: high-copy-number ColE1/pMB1/pBR322/pUC origin of replication
   2882..2974    +  CDS            lacI (fragment): lac repressor; lacI; The lac repressor binds to the lac operator to inhibit transcription in E. coli. This inhibition can be relieved by adding lactose or isopropyl-β-D-thiogalactopyranoside (IPTG).
   3029..3056    -  terminator     rrnB T2 terminator: transcription terminator T2 from the E. coli rrnB gene
   3188..3231    +  terminator     rrnB T1 terminator: Escherichia coli rrnB; transcription terminator T1 from the E. coli rrnB gene
>Addgene plasmid #83147 | Hs.KRAS4b A146V | depositor full sequence | sequence record 158110 | Full Sequence
TTAACGCTAGCATGGATGTTTTCCCAGTCACGACGTTGTAAAACGACGGCCAGTCTTAAAATTCGAGCTC
GGTCCGAGGATCCGAAATAATGATTTTATTTTGACTGATAGTGACCTGTTCGTTGCAACAAATTGATAAG
CAATGCTTTTTTATAATGCCAACTTTGTACAAAAAAGTTGGCACCATGACT
[507 nt withheld, positions 192-698]
AAAGATGGTAAAAAGAAGAAAAAGAAGTCAAAGACAAAGTGTGTAATTATGTAATCAACTTTCTTGTACA
AAGTTGGCATTATAGGAAAGCATTGCTTATCAATTTGTTGCAACGAACAGGTCACTATCAGTCAAAATAA
AATCATTATTTGCATGCAAGCTTAGATCCTCTAGACCAGCCAGGACAGAAATGCCTCGACTTCGCTGCTA
CCCAAGGTTGCCGGGTGACGCACACCGTGGAAACGGATGAAGGCACGAACCCAGTGGACATAAGCCTGTT
CGGTTCGTAAGCTGTAATGCAAGTAGCGTATGCGCTCACGCAACTGGTCCAGAACCTTGACCGAACGCAG
CGGTGGTAACGGCGCAGTGGCGGTTTTCATGGCTTGTTATGACTGTTTTTTTGGGGTACAGTCTATGCCT
CGGGCATCCAAGCAGCAAGCGCGTTACGCCGTGGGTCGATGTTTGATGTTATGGAGCAGCAACGATGTTA
CGCAGCAGGGCAGTCGCCCTAAAACAAAGTTAAACATTATGAGGGAAGCGGTGATCGCCGAAGTATCGAC
TCAACTATCAGAGGTAGTTGGCGTCATCGAGCGCCATCTCGAACCGACGTTGCTGGCCGTACATTTGTAC
GGCTCCGCAGTGGATGGCGGCCTGAAGCCACACAGTGATATTGATTTGCTGGTTACGGTGACCGTAAGGC
TTGATGAAACAACGCGGCGAGCTTTGATCAACGACCTTTTGGAAACTTCGGCTTCCCCTGGAGAGAGCGA
GATTCTCCGCGCTGTAGAAGTCACCATTGTTGTGCACGACGACATCATTCCGTGGCGTTATCCAGCTAAG
CGCGAACTGCAATTTGGAGAATGGCAGCGCAATGACATTCTTGCAGGTATCTTCGAGCCAGCCACGATCG
ACATTGATCTGGCTATCTTGCTGACAAAAGCAAGAGAACATAGCGTTGCCTTGGTAGGTCCAGCGGCGGA
GGAACTCTTTGATCCGGTTCCTGAACAGGATCTATTTGAGGCGCTAAATGAAACCTTAACGCTATGGAAC
TCGCCGCCCGACTGGGCTGGCGATGAGCGAAATGTAGTGCTTACGTTGTCCCGCATTTGGTACAGCGCAG
TAACCGGCAAAATCGCGCCGAAGGATGTCGCTGCCGACTGGGCAATGGAGCGCCTGCCGGCCCAGTATCA
GCCCGTCATACTTGAAGCTAGACAGGCTTATCTTGGACAAGAAGAAGATCGCTTGGCCTCGCGCGCAGAT
CAGTTGGAAGAATTTGTCCACTACGTGAAAGGCGAGATCACCAAGGTAGTCGGCAAATAACCCTCGAGCC
ACCCATGACCAAAATCCCTTAACGTGAGTTACGCGTCGTTCCACTGAGCGTCAGACCCCGTAGAAAAGAT
CAAAGGATCTTCTTGAGATCCTTTTTTTCTGCGCGTAATCTGCTGCTTGCAAACAAAAAAACCACCGCTA
CCAGCGGTGGTTTGTTTGCCGGATCAAGAGCTACCAACTCTTTTTCCGAAGGTAACTGGCTTCAGCAGAG
CGCAGATACCAAATACTGTCCTTCTAGTGTAGCCGTAGTTAGGCCACCACTTCAAGAACTCTGTAGCACC
GCCTACATACCTCGCTCTGCTAATCCTGTTACCAGTGGCTGCTGCCAGTGGCGATAAGTCGTGTCTTACC
GGGTTGGACTCAAGACGATAGTTACCGGATAAGGCGCAGCGGTCGGGCTGAACGGGGGGTTCGTGCACAC
AGCCCAGCTTGGAGCGAACGACCTACACCGAACTGAGATACCTACAGCGTGAGCATTGAGAAAGCGCCAC
GCTTCCCGAAGGGAGAAAGGCGGACAGGTATCCGGTAAGCGGCAGGGTCGGAACAGGAGAGCGCACGAGG
GAGCTTCCAGGGGGAAACGCCTGGTATCTTTATAGTCCTGTCGGGTTTCGCCACCTCTGACTTGAGCGTC
GATTTTTGTGATGCTCGTCAGGGGGGCGGAGCCTATGGAAAAACGCCAGCAACGCGGCCTTTTTACGGTT
CCTGGCCTTTTGCTGGCCTTTTGCTCACATGTTCTTTCCTGCGTTATCCCCTGATTCTGTGGATAACCGT
ATTACCGCCTTTGAGTGAGCTGATACCGCTCGCCGCAGCCGAACGACCGAGCGCAGCGAGTCAGTGAGCG
AGGAAGCGGAAGAGCGCCCAATACGCAAACCGCCTCTCCCCGCGCGTTGGCCGATTCATTAATGCAGCTG
GCACGACAGGTTTCCCGACTGGAAAGCGGGCAGTGAGCGCAACGCAATTAATACGCGTACCGCTAGCCAG
GAAGAGTTTGTAGAAACGCAAAAAGGCCATCCGTCAGGATGGCCTTCTGCTTAGTTTGATGCCTGGCAGT
TTATGGCGGGCGTCCTGCCCGCCACCCTCCGGGCCGTTGCTTCACAACGTTCAAATCCGCTCCCGGCGGA
TTTGTCCTACTCAGGAGAGCGTTCACCGACAAACAACAGATAAAACGAAAGGCCCAGTCTTCCGACTGAG
CCTTTCGTTTTATTTGATGCCTGGCAGTTCCCTACTCTCGCG
