>Addgene plasmid #83147 | Hs.KRAS4b A146V | addgene partial sequence | sequence record 159049 | M13pUC-Fwd 5'-CCCAGTCACGACGTTGTAAAACG-3'
AATTCGAGCTCGGTCCGAGGATCCGAAATAATGATTTTATTTTGACTGATAGTGACCTGTTCGTTGCAAC
AAATTGATAAGCAATGCTTTTTTATAATGCCAACTTTGTACAAAAAAGTTGGCACCATGACT
[507 nt withheld, positions 133-639]
AAAGATGGTAAAAAGAAGAAAAAGAAGTCAAAGACAAAGTGTGTAATTATGTAATCAACTTTCTTGTACA
AAGTTGGCATTATAGGAAAGCATTGCTTATCAATTTGTTGCAACGAACAGGTCACTATCAGTCAAAATAA
AATCATTATTTGCATGCAAGCTTAGATCCTCTAGACCAGCCAGGACAGAAATGCCTCGACTTCGCTGCTA
CCCAAGGTTGCCGGGTGACGCACACCGTGGAAACGGATGAAGGCACGAACCC
